Addgene plasmid #207541: N-Terminal Halo XRCC4
Purpose: Homologous recombination donor to insert halo tag at the N terminal of the endogenous XRCC4 locus.
Depositing lab: Jens Schmidt. Depositing organization: Michigan State University. Publication: Single-molecule imaging reveals the kinetics of non-homologous end-joining in living cells. Mikhova M, Goff NJ, Janovic T, Heyza JR, Meek K, Schmidt JC. Nat Commun. 2024 Nov 23;15(1):10159. doi: 10.1038/s41467-024-54545-y. PubMed 39578493.
Backbone
  Vector backbone: pX330 Addgene #42230
  Backbone size w/o insert (bp): 8484
  Vector type: Mammalian Expression
Growth in bacteria
  Bacterial resistance: Ampicillin, 100 μg/mL
  Growth temperature: 37°C
  Growth strain: DH5alpha
  Copy number: High Copy
Gene/Insert
  Gene/Insert name: HaloTag with internal PuroR cassette flanked by human XRCC4 locus sequences
  Species: H. sapiens (human), Synthetic
  Insert size (bp): 2972
  Tag / fusion protein: HaloTag (N terminal on insert)
  Cloning method: Gibson Cloning
  Sequencing primers: 5′ CCAGGTCATTCTCACAAGTTCTTGC; 3′ CAGCCAAGATCCTAAATGTGGGTG
Terms and licenses: Academic/Nonprofit Terms; Industry Terms: Not Available to Industry
How to cite: N-Terminal Halo XRCC4 was a gift from Jens Schmidt (Addgene plasmid # 207541 ; http://n2t.net/addgene:207541 ; RRID:Addgene_207541)
