[The description below was written by a language model from this plasmid's Addgene catalogue record and pLannotate feature annotations shown in this document.]
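Description:
N-Terminal Halo XRCC4 is a homologous recombination donor plasmid for knocking a HaloTag into the N-terminus of the endogenous human XRCC4 gene in mammalian cells. The catalogue entry lists pX330 as the backbone, but the annotated 8,190 nt sequence does not fit that. No Cas9 or U6/sgRNA elements are annotated. Instead the vector carries Tn7L and Tn7R ends, a gentamicin resistance gene, the polyhedrin and p10 promoters, and HSV TK and SV40 poly(A) signals, which are features typical of a baculovirus dual-expression transfer vector. These insect-cell parts appear to be passive carry-over and are not relevant to the stated purpose. The plasmid is propagated in E. coli through a high-copy ColE1/pUC-type origin with ampicillin selection, and an f1 origin is also present.

The payload reads, in order, a 3xFLAG epitope, a loxP-flanked puromycin resistance cassette, the HaloTag coding sequence, a TEV protease site and the start of the XRCC4 coding sequence. The cassette (SV40 promoter, PuroR, synthetic poly(A) signal) lies in the reverse orientation. Human genomic sequence on either side serves as the homology arms, and the annotated XRCC4 fragment falls within the downstream arm. When the locus is cut by a separately supplied nuclease, which this plasmid does not appear to encode, repair from the donor integrates the tag. Puromycin then selects edited cells. Cre recombinase can subsequently excise the cassette, presumably leaving a single loxP site between FLAG and HaloTag so that a continuous 3xFLAG-HaloTag-TEV-XRCC4 fusion is expressed from the native promoter.

HaloTag binds chloroalkane ligands covalently, so endogenously expressed XRCC4 can be labelled with fluorescent dyes. This matches the associated work on live-cell single-molecule imaging of non-homologous end-joining kinetics.
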