Features (pLannotate 1.2.2; 26 found; start..end, strand, type, name):
    286..337     -  misc_feature   bom (fragment): basis of mobility region from pBR322
    405..629     -  mobile_element Tn7R: mini-Tn7 element (right end of the Tn7 transposon) Tn7
    696..1229    -  CDS            GmR: gentamycin acetyltransferase; aacC1; confers resistance to gentamycin
   1418..1446    -  promoter       Pc promoter: intI1 (promoter lies within the coding sequence); class 1 integron promoter
   1424..1783    -  CDS            YPR2_ECOLX (fragment): Protein predicted: Swiss-Prot protein existence level 4. From Escherichia coli.
   1954..2002    -  polyA_signal   HSV TK poly(A) signal: herpes simplex virus thymidine kinase polyadenylation signal (Cole and Stacy, 1985)
   2138..2247    -  promoter       p10 promoter: baculovirus promoter for expression in insect cells
   2271..2362    +  promoter       polyhedrin promoter: polh from Autographa californica; promoter for the baculovirus polyhedrin gene
   2515..2598    +  CDS            large T antigen (fragment): large T antigen from SV40 (simian virus 40)
   2643..2795    -  CDS            C8orf17 (fragment): MOST1_HUMAN - Experimental evidence at protein level: Swiss-Prot protein existence level 1. May be involved in cell survival, proliferation and progression of cancer cells. From Homo sapiens (Human).
   3050..3115    +  CDS            3xFLAG: three tandem FLAG® epitope tags, followed by an enterokinase cleavage site
   3116..3149    -  protein_bind   loxP: Cre-mediated recombination occurs in the 8-bp core sequence (GCATACAT). Cre recombinase
   3156..3204    -  polyA_signal   poly(A) signal: synthetic polyadenylation signal
   3205..3804    -  CDS            PuroR: puromycin N-acetyltransferase; pac from Streptomyces alboniger; confers resistance to puromycin
   3811..4127    -  promoter       SV40 promoter: SV40 enhancer and early promoter
   4134..4167    -  protein_bind   loxP: Cre-mediated recombination occurs in the 8-bp core sequence (GCATACAT). Cre recombinase
   4176..5066    +  CDS            HaloTag®: modified bacterial dehalogenase that forms covalent bonds with chloroalkane derivatives
   5079..5099    +  CDS            TEV site: tobacco etch virus (TEV) protease recognition and cleavage site
   5124..5258    +  CDS            XRCC4 (fragment): XRCC4_HUMAN - Experimental evidence at protein level: Swiss-Prot protein existence level 1. Involved in DNA non-homologous end joining (NHEJ) required for double-strand break repair and V(D)J recombination. Binds to DNA and to DNA ligase IV (LIG4). The LIG4-XRCC4 complex is responsible for the NHEJ ligation step, and XRCC4 enhances the joining activity of LIG4. Binding of the LIG4-XRCC4 complex to DNA ends is dependent on the assembly of the DNA-dependent protein kinase complex DNA-PK to these DNA ends. From Homo sapiens (Human).
   5574..5708    +  polyA_signal   SV40 poly(A) signal: SV40 polyadenylation signal
   5737..5902    -  mobile_element Tn7L: mini-Tn7 element (left end of the Tn7 transposon) Tn7
   6065..6081    +  CDS            lacZα (fragment): LacZα fragment of β-galactosidase; lacZ fragment
   6086..6540    +  rep_origin     f1 ori (sequence partly withheld): f1 bacteriophage origin of replication; arrow indicates direction of (+) strand synthesis
   6566..6670    +  promoter       AmpR promoter: bla
   6671..7531    +  CDS            AmpR: β-lactamase; bla; confers resistance to ampicillin, carbenicillin, and related antibiotics
   7702..100     +  rep_origin     ori (across the origin): high-copy-number ColE1/pMB1/pBR322/pUC origin of replication
>Addgene plasmid #207541 | N-Terminal Halo XRCC4 | addgene full sequence | sequence record 432318 | Addgene NGS Result
GGGAAACGCCTGGTATCTTTATAGTCCTGTCGGGTTTCGCCACCTCTGACTTGAGCGTCGATTTTTGTGA
TGCTCGTCAGGGGGGCGGAGCCTATGGAAAAACGCCAGCAACGCGGCCTTTTTACGGTTCCTGGCCTTTT
GCTGGCCTTTTGCTCACATGTTCTTTCCTGCGTTATCCCCTGATTCTGTGGATAACCGTATTACCGCCTT
TGAGTGAGCTGATACCGCTCGCCGCAGCCGAACGACCGAGCGCAGCGAGTCAGTGAGCGAGGAAGCGGAA
GAGCGCCTGATGCGGTATTTTCTCCTTACGCATCTGTGCGGTATTTCACACCGCATAGACCAGCCGCGTA
ACCTGGCAAAATCGGTTACGGTTGAGTAATAAATGGATGCCCTGCGTAAGCGGGTGTGGGCGGACAATAA
AGTCTTAAACTGAACAAAATAGATCTAAACTATGACAATAAAGTCTTAAACTAGACAGAATAGTTGTAAA
CTGAAATCAGTCCAGTTATGCTGTGAAAAAGCATACTGGACTTTTGTTATGGCTAAAGCAAACTCTTCAT
TTTCTGAAGTGCAAATTGCCCGTCGTATTAAAGAGGGGCGTGGCCAAGGGCATGGTAAAGACTATATTCG
CGGCGTTGTGACAATTTACCGAACAACTCCGCGGCCGGGAAGCCGATCTCGGCTTGAACGAATTGTTAGG
TGGCGGTACTTGGGTCGATATCAAAGTGCATCACTTCTTCCCGTATGCCCAACTTTGTATAGAGAGCCAC
TGCGGGATCGTCACCGTAATCTGCTTGCACGTAGATCACATAAGCACCAAGCGCGTTGGCCTCATGCTTG
AGGAGATTGATGAGCGCGGTGGCAATGCCCTGCCTCCGGTGCTCGCCGGAGACTGCGAGATCATAGATAT
AGATCTCACTACGCGGCTGCTCAAACTTGGGCAGAACGTAAGCCGCGAGAGCGCCAACAACCGCTTCTTG
GTCGAAGGCAGCAAGCGCGATGAATGTCTTACTACGGAGCAAGTTCCCGAGGTAATCGGAGTCCGGCTGA
TGTTGGGAGTAGGTGGCTACGTCTCCGAACTCACGACCGAAAAGATCAAGAGCAGCCCGCATGGATTTGA
CTTGGTCAGGGCCGAGCCTACATGTGCGAATGATGCCCATACTTGAGCCACCTAACTTTGTTTTAGGGCG
ACTGCCCTGCTGCGTAACATCGTTGCTGCTGCGTAACATCGTTGCTGCTCCATAACATCAAACATCGACC
CACGGCGTAACGCGCTTGCTGCTTGGATGCCCGAGGCATAGACTGTACAAAAAAACAGTCATAACAAGCC
ATGAAAACCGCCACTGCGCCGTTACCACCGCTGCGTTCGGTCAAGGTTCTGGACCAGTTGCGTGAGCGCA
TACGCTACTTGCATTACAGTTTACGAACCGAACAGGCTTATGTCAACTGGGTTCGTGCCTTCATCCGTTT
CCACGGTGTGCGTCACCCGGCAACCTTGGGCAGCAGCGAAGTCGAGGCATTTCTGTCCTGGCTGGCGAAC
GAGCGCAAGGTTTCGGTCTCCACGCATCGTCAGGCATTGGCGGCCTTGCTGTTCTTCTACGGCAAGGTGC
TGTGCACGGATCTGCCCTTGCTTCAGGAGATCGGTAGACCTCGGCCGTCGCGGCGCTTGCCGGTGGTGCT
GACCCCGGATGAAGTGGTTCGCATCCTCGGTTTTCTGGAAGGCGAGCATCGTTTGTTCGCCCAGGACTCT
AGCTATAGTTCTAGTGGTTGGCTACGTACCCGTAGTGGCTATGGCAGGGCTTGCCGCCCCGACGTTGGCT
GCGAGCCCTGGGCCTTCACCCGAACTTGGGGGTTGGGGTGGGGAAAAGGAAGAAACGCGGGCGTATTGGT
CCCAATGGGGTCTCGGTGGGGTATCGACAGAGTGCCAGCCCTGGGACCGAACCCCGCGTTTATGAACAAA
CGACCCAACACCCGTGCGTTTTATTCTGTCTTTTTATTGCCGTCATAGCGCGGGTTCCTTCCGGTATTGT
CTCCTTCCGTGTTTCAGTTAGCCTCCCCCATCTCCCGGTACCGCATGCTATGCATCAGCTGCTAGCACCA
TGGCTCGAGATCCCGGGTGATCAAGTCTTCGTCGAGTGATTGTAAATAAAATGTAATTTACAGTATAGTA
TTTTAATTAATATACAAATGATTTGATAATAATTCTTATTTAACTATAATATATTGTGTTGGGTTGAATT
AAAGGTCCGTATACTCCGGAATATTAATAGATCATGGAGATAATTAAAATGATAACCATCTCGCAAATAA
ATAAGTATTTTACTGTTTTCGTAACAGTTTTGTAATAAAAAAACCTATAAATATTCCGGATTATTCATAC
CGTCCCACCATCGGGCGCGGATCCCGGTCCGAAGCGCGCGGAATTCAAAGGCCTACGTCGACGAGCTCAC
TAGTCGCGGCCGCTTTCGAATCTAGAGCCTGCAGTCTCGACAAGCTTGTCGAGAAGTACTAGAGGATCAT
AATCAGCCATACCACATTTGTAGAGGTTTTACTTGCTTTAAAAAACCTCCCACACCTCCCCCTGAACCTG
AAACATAAAATGAATGCAATTGTTGTTGTTTTTTAGTAGAGACGGGGTTTCACCATGTTGGCCAGACTGG
TCTTGAACTCCTGACCTCAGGCAATCTGCCCGTCTTGGCCTCCCAAAGTGCTGGGATTACCGGTGTGAGA
CACCGCGCCCAGCTGAGATGATAATTTTTATCTTCATTACTTGGACAAATCATTTTCCATTTATGGGCCT
CTGCTTTTCTCATCTGTAAAAATTGTGAATTAATATTGAAGAAAACTGTGAATTTACTGAATGTATTATT
TACTGAATTTAATGGTTGAATCTAATGGTTGAACCTATTATACAGTTTTTTTGTTTTGCTTATTTTCTTA
TTTCCTTGGTGTTTGTGTAGCTGAGAGGCCAGTACAGAAAACATTATTTGAGTTACAGTTTCTTTTAAAA
ATATTAATTGTATTCTCCCATTACAGGTATTAAGAAATGGACTACAAAGACCATGACGGTGATTATAAAG
ATCATGATATCGATTACAAGGATGACGATGACAAGATAACTTCGTATAATGTATGCTATACGAAGTTATA
AGCTTCACACAAAAAACCAACACACAGATGTAATGAAAATAAAGATATTTTATTTCAGGCACCGGGCTTG
CGGGTCATGCACCAGGTGCGCGGTCCTTCGGGCACCTCGACGTCGGCGGTGACGGTGAAGCCGAGCCGCT
CGTAGAAGGGGAGGTTGCGGGGCGCGGAGGTCTCCAGGAAGGCGGGCACCCCGGCGCGCTCGGCCGCCTC
CACTCCGGGGAGCACGACGGCGCTGCCCAGACCCTTGCCCTGGTGGTCGGGCGAGACGCCGACGGTGGCC
AGGAACCACGCGGGCTCCTTGGGCCGGTGCGGCGCCAGGAGGCCTTCCATCTGTTGCTGCGCGGCCAGCC
GGGAACCGCTCAACTCGGCCATGCGCGGGCCGATCTCGGCGAACACCGCCCCCGCTTCGACGCTCTCCGG
CGTGGTCCAGACCGCCACCGCGGCGCCGTCGTCCGCGACCCACACCTTGCCGATGTCGAGCCCGACGCGC
GTGAGGAAGAGTTCTTGCAGCTCGGTGACCCGCTCGATGTGGCGGTCCGGATCGACGGTGTGGCGCGTGG
CGGGGTAGTCGGCGAACGCGGCGGCGAGGGTGCGTACGGCCCTGGGGACGTCGTCGCGGGTGGCGAGGCG
CACCGTGGGCTTGTACTCGGTCATGAGCTTTTTGCAAAAGCCTAGGCCTCCAAAAAAGCCTCCTCACTAC
TTCTGGAATAGCTCAGAGGCCGAGGCGGCCTCGGCCTCTGCATAAATAAAAAAAATTAGTCAGCCATGGG
GCGGAGAATGGGCGGAACTGGGCGGAGTTAGGGGCGGGATGGGCGGAGTTAGGGGCGGGACTATGGTTGC
TGACTAATTGAGATGCATGCTTTGCATACTTCTGCCTGCTGGGGAGCCTGGGGACTTTCCACACCTGGTT
GCTGACTAATTGAGATGCATGCTTTGCATACTTCTGCCTGCTGGGGAGCCTGGGGACTTTCCACACCGGA
TCCATAACTTCGTATAATGTATGCTATACGAAGTTATCCGGTACCATGGCAGAAATCGGTACTGGCTTTC
CATTCGACCCCCATTATGTGGAAGTCCTGGGCGAGCGCATGCACTACGTCGATGTTGGTCCGCGCGATGG
CACCCCTGTGCTGTTCCTGCACGGTAACCCGACCTCCTCCTACGTGTGGCGCAACATCATCCCGCATGTT
GCACCGACCCATCGCTGCATTGCTCCAGACCTGATCGGTATGGGCAAATCCGACAAACCAGACCTGGGTT
ATTTCTTCGACGACCACGTCCGCTTCATGGATGCCTTCATCGAAGCCCTGGGTCTGGAAGAGGTCGTCCT
GGTCATTCACGACTGGGGCTCCGCTCTGGGTTTCCACTGGGCCAAGCGCAATCCAGAGCGCGTCAAAGGT
ATTGCATTTATGGAGTTCATCCGCCCTATCCCGACCTGGGACGAATGGCCAGAATTTGCCCGCGAGACCT
TCCAGGCCTTCCGCACCACCGACGTCGGCCGCAAGCTGATCATCGATCAGAACGTTTTTATCGAGGGTAC
GCTGCCGATGGGTGTCGTCCGCCCGCTGACTGAAGTCGAGATGGACCATTACCGCGAGCCGTTCCTGAAT
CCTGTTGACCGCGAGCCACTGTGGCGCTTCCCAAACGAGCTGCCAATCGCCGGTGAGCCAGCGAACATCG
TCGCGCTGGTCGAAGAATACATGGACTGGCTGCACCAGTCCCCTGTCCCGAAGCTGCTGTTCTGGGGCAC
CCCAGGCGTTCTGATCCCACCGGCCGAAGCCGCTCGCCTGGCCAAAAGCCTGCCTAACTGCAAGGCTGTG
GACATCGGCCCGGGTCTGAATCTGCTGCAAGAAGACAACCCGGACCTGATCGGCAGCGAGATCGCGCGCT
GGCTGTCGACGCTCGAGATTTCCGGCGAGCCAACCACTGAGGATCTGTACTTTCAGAGCGATAACGCGAT
CGCTTCCGGTACCGAGAGAAAAATAAGCAGAATACACCTTGTTTCTGAACCCAGTATAACTCATTTTCTA
CAAGTATCTTGGGAGAAAACACTGGAATCTGGTTTTGTTATTACACTTACTGATGGTCATTCAGCATGGA
CTGGGACAGGTAATACTAAAAACAAAGTTTTTATAAGTAAAATTTAAGTGTGCTATTCTTCAGTCCTCAG
GGATACTTTTCCATTAGATATTGGGTAAAACTGATATTAATTTTACTTGCTATTGCTGTCAAATTTATAC
ACAGGTTTGTAATATTTAATGCCACTTTCTATATTTAATAGTAATAGAAAAACAAACGTGTCCTAGAAAA
TTCCGGTTACCATTTGAATCTTAGTAACTTGGATTTGTTCAGAGGTTTAAAATGACCTCTTTATAGAAAA
TATAAATAGTACTTTCTAAATACATCTTTTCTCAGGACCCCAGAACTTGTTTATTGCAGCTTATAATGGT
TACAAATAAAGCAATAGCATCACAAATTTCACAAATAAAGCATTTTTTTCACTGCATTCTAGTTGTGGTT
TGTCCAAACTCATCAATGTATCTTATCATGTCTGGATCTGATCACTGCTTGAGCCTAGGAGATCCGAACC
AGATAAGTGAAATCTAGTTCCAAACTATTTTGTCATTTTTAATTTTCGTATTAGCTTACGACGCTACACC
CAGTTCCCATCTATTTTGTCACTCTTCCCTAAATAATCCTTAAAAACTCCATTTCCACCCCTCCCAGTTC
CCAACTATTTTGTCCGCCCACAGCGGGGCATTTTTCTTCCTGTTATGTTTTTAATCAAACATCCTGCCAA
CTCCATGTGACAAACCGTCATCTTCGGCTACTTTTTCTCTGTCACAGAATGAAAATTTTTCTGTCATCTC
TTCGTTATTAATGTTTGTAATTGACTGAATATCAACGCTTATTTGCAGCCTGAATGGCGAATGGG
[124 nt withheld, positions 6086-6209]
C
[91 nt withheld, positions 6211-6301]
A
[49 nt withheld, positions 6303-6351]
CCTTTGACGTTGGAGTCCACGTTCTT
[37 nt withheld, positions 6378-6414]
ACCCTATCTCGGTCTATTCTTTTGATTTATAAGGGATTTTGCCGATTTCGGCCTATTGGTTAAAAAATGA
GCTGATTTAACAAAAATTTAACGCGAATTTTAACAAAATATTAACGCTTACAATTTAGGTGGCACTTTTC
GGGGAAATGTGCGCGGAACCCCTATTTGTTTATTTTTCTAAATACATTCAAATATGTATCCGCTCATGAG
ACAATAACCCTGATAAATGCTTCAATAATATTGAAAAAGGAAGAGTATGAGTATTCAACATTTCCGTGTC
GCCCTTATTCCCTTTTTTGCGGCATTTTGCCTTCCTGTTTTTGCTCACCCAGAAACGCTGGTGAAAGTAA
AAGATGCTGAAGATCAGTTGGGTGCACGAGTGGGTTACATCGAACTGGATCTCAACAGCGGTAAGATCCT
TGAGAGTTTTCGCCCCGAAGAACGTTTTCCAATGATGAGCACTTTTAAAGTTCTGCTATGTGGCGCGGTA
TTATCCCGTATTGACGCCGGGCAAGAGCAACTCGGTCGCCGCATACACTATTCTCAGAATGACTTGGTTG
AGTACTCACCAGTCACAGAAAAGCATCTTACGGATGGCATGACAGTAAGAGAATTATGCAGTGCTGCCAT
AACCATGAGTGATAACACTGCGGCCAACTTACTTCTGACAACGATCGGAGGACCGAAGGAGCTAACCGCT
TTTTTGCACAACATGGGGGATCATGTAACTCGCCTTGATCGTTGGGAACCGGAGCTGAATGAAGCCATAC
CAAACGACGAGCGTGACACCACGATGCCTGTAGCAATGGCAACAACGTTGCGCAAACTATTAACTGGCGA
ACTACTTACTCTAGCTTCCCGGCAACAATTAATAGACTGGATGGAGGCGGATAAAGTTGCAGGACCACTT
CTGCGCTCGGCCCTTCCGGCTGGCTGGTTTATTGCTGATAAATCTGGAGCCGGTGAGCGTGGGTCTCGCG
GTATCATTGCAGCACTGGGGCCAGATGGTAAGCCCTCCCGTATCGTAGTTATCTACACGACGGGGAGTCA
GGCAACTATGGATGAACGAAATAGACAGATCGCTGAGATAGGTGCCTCACTGATTAAGCATTGGTAACTG
TCAGACCAAGTTTACTCATATATACTTTAGATTGATTTAAAACTTCATTTTTAATTTAAAAGGATCTAGG
TGAAGATCCTTTTTGATAATCTCATGACCAAAATCCCTTAACGTGAGTTTTCGTTCCACTGAGCGTCAGA
CCCCGTAGAAAAGATCAAAGGATCTTCTTGAGATCCTTTTTTTCTGCGCGTAATCTGCTGCTTGCAAACA
AAAAAACCACCGCTACCAGCGGTGGTTTGTTTGCCGGATCAAGAGCTACCAACTCTTTTTCCGAAGGTAA
CTGGCTTCAGCAGAGCGCAGATACCAAATACTGTTCTTCTAGTGTAGCCGTAGTTAGGCCACCACTTCAA
GAACTCTGTAGCACCGCCTACATACCTCGCTCTGCTAATCCTGTTACCAGTGGCTGCTGCCAGTGGCGAT
AAGTCGTGTCTTACCGGGTTGGACTCAAGACGATAGTTACCGGATAAGGCGCAGCGGTCGGGCTGAACGG
GGGGTTCGTGCACACAGCCCAGCTTGGAGCGAACGACCTACACCGAACTGAGATACCTACAGCGTGAGCT
ATGAGAAAGCGCCACGCTTCCCGAAGGGAGAAAGGCGGACAGGTATCCGGTAAGCGGCAGGGTCGGAACA
GGAGAGCGCACGAGGGAGCTTCCAGG
